Addgene plasmid #145550: pGBW-m4046442
Purpose: Yeast Expression plasmid for SARS-CoV-2 2'-O-ribose methyltransferase
Depositing lab: Ginkgo Bioworks & Benjie Chen. Depositing organization: Ginkgo Bioworks.
Backbone
  Vector backbone: AmpR; 2u URA3
  Backbone size w/o insert (bp): 4078
  Vector type: Yeast Expression
  Selectable markers: URA3
Growth in bacteria
  Bacterial resistance: Ampicillin, 100 μg/mL
  Growth temperature: 37°C
  Growth strain: DH5alpha
  Copy number: High Copy
Gene/Insert
  Gene/Insert name: SARS-CoV-2 2'-O-ribose methyltransferase
  Species: S. cerevisiae (budding yeast); Severe acute respiratory syndrome coronavirus 2
  Insert size (bp): 887
  Mutation: wt
  Entrez Gene: ORF1ab (a.k.a. GU280_gp01)
  Promoter: pGAL1
  Tag / fusion protein: Cleavable thrombin;6xHIS (C terminal on backbone)
  Cloning method: Unknown
Resource information
  A portion of this plasmid was derived from a plasmid made by: GinkgoBioworks
Depositor comments: NCBI Reference Sequence: YP_009725311.1. Created by gene synthesis with Not1 site.
How to cite: pGBW-m4046442 was a gift from Ginkgo Bioworks & Benjie Chen (Addgene plasmid # 145550 ; http://n2t.net/addgene:145550 ; RRID:Addgene_145550)
