[The description below was written by a language model from this plasmid's Addgene catalogue record and pLannotate feature annotations shown in this document.]
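Description:
pGBW-m4046442 is an E. coli–yeast shuttle plasmid for galactose-inducible expression of the SARS-CoV-2 2'-O-ribose methyltransferase (the nsp16 product of the ORF1ab polyprotein) in Saccharomyces cerevisiae. In yeast it is maintained episomally through the 2μ origin of replication and selected by uracil prototrophy via a URA3 cassette with its own promoter, a marker that can also be counterselected with 5-FOA. In bacteria it replicates from a ColE1/pUC-type origin and carries a β-lactamase gene conferring ampicillin resistance. The annotation places this gene downstream of a cat promoter. A short rop annotation lies next to AmpR, although the catalogue lists the plasmid as high copy. Phage T3Te and T7Te terminators and a tonB terminator flank the bacterial modules, presumably insulating them from read-through transcription.

The expression cassette consists of the GAL1 promoter, which is regulated by Gal4 and induced by galactose, followed by the wild-type methyltransferase coding sequence of roughly 0.9 kb and a CYC1 terminator fragment. The insert was made by gene synthesis. The listing of budding yeast alongside the virus as species may reflect the expression host or codon usage, but the record does not say. The automated annotation labels this open reading frame as a fragment of the replicase polyprotein of a related coronavirus (TGEV) and attaches a NendoU description. This reflects a homology match to the polyprotein rather than the actual identity of the insert. According to the catalogue, the backbone supplies a C-terminal thrombin-cleavable 6xHis tag, which the feature table does not annotate separately. The tag would allow affinity purification and subsequent tag removal, making the plasmid suited to producing recombinant viral methyltransferase in yeast for biochemical or structural study.
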