Features (pLannotate 1.2.2; 13 found; start..end, strand, type, name):
      1..442     +  promoter       GAL1 promoter: S. cerevisiae GAL1; inducible promoter, regulated by Gal4
    451..1344    +  CDS            rep (fragment): R1AB_CVPFS - Protein inferred from homology: Swiss-Prot protein existence level 3. NendoU is a Mn(2+)-dependent, uridylate-specific enzyme, which leaves 2'-3'-cyclic phosphates 5' to the cleaved bond. From Porcine transmissible gastroenteritis coronavirus (strain FS772/70) (TGEV).
   1409..1581    +  terminator     CYC1 terminator (fragment): S. cerevisiae CYC1; transcription terminator for CYC1
   1617..1793    +  promoter       URA3 promoter (fragment): S. cerevisiae URA3
   1794..2597    +  CDS            URA3: orotidine-5'-phosphate decarboxylase, required for uracil biosynthesis; S. cerevisiae URA3; yeast auxotrophic marker, counterselectable with 5-fluoroorotic acid (5-FOA)
   2680..3662    -  rep_origin     2μ ori: yeast 2μ plasmid origin of replication
   3740..3769    +  terminator     T3Te terminator: phage T3 early transcription terminator
   3791..4378    +  rep_origin     ori: high-copy-number ColE1/pMB1/pBR322/pUC origin of replication
   4390..4417    -  terminator     T7Te terminator: phage T7 early transcription terminator
   4441..4632    -  CDS            rop: Rop protein, which maintains plasmids at low copy number; rop
   4633..5493    -  CDS            AmpR: β-lactamase; bla; confers resistance to ampicillin, carbenicillin, and related antibiotics
   5494..5596    -  promoter       cat promoter: promoter of the E. coli cat gene encoding chloramphenicol acetyltransferase
   5597..5628    -  terminator     tonB terminator: bidirectional E. coli tonB-P14 transcription terminator
>Addgene plasmid #145550 | pGBW-m4046442 | addgene full sequence | sequence record 354360 | Addgene NGS Result
CGGATTAGAAGCCGCCGAGCGGGCGACAGCCCTCCGACGGAAGACTCTCCTCCGTGCGTCCTCGTCTTCA
CCGGTCGCGTTCCTGAAACGCAGATGTGCCTCGCGCCGCACTGCTCCGAACAATAAAGATTCTACAATAC
TAGCTTTTATGGTTATGAAGAGGAAAAATTGGCAGTAACCTGGCCCCACAAACCTTCAAATTAACGAATC
AAATTAACAACCATAGGATGATAATGCGATTAGTTTTTTAGCCTTATTTCTGGGGTAATTAATCAGCGAA
GCGATGATTTTTGATCTATTAACAGATATATAAATGGAAAAGCTGCATAACCACTTTAACTAATACTTTC
AACATTTTCAGTTTGTATTACTTCTTATTCAAATGTCATAAAAGTATCAACAAAAAATTGTTAATATACC
TCTATACTTTAACGTCAAGGAGAAAAAACTATAATGAGTCAAGCGTGGCAACCGGGTGTTGCTATGCCTA
ATCTTTACAAAATGCAAAGAATGCTATTAGAAAAGTGTGACCTTCAAAATTATGGTGATAGTGCAACATT
ACCTAAAGGCATAATGATGAATGTCGCAAAATATACTCAACTGTGTCAATATTTAAACACATTAACATTA
GCTGTACCCTATAATATGAGAGTTATACATTTTGGTGCTGGTTCTGATAAAGGAGTTGCACCAGGTACAG
CTGTTTTAAGACAGTGGTTGCCTACGGGTACGCTGCTTGTCGATTCAGATCTTAATGACTTTGTCTCTGA
TGCAGATTCAACTTTGATTGGTGATTGTGCAACTGTACATACAGCTAATAAATGGGATCTCATTATTAGT
GATATGTACGACCCTAAGACTAAAAATGTTACAAAAGAAAATGACTCTAAAGAGGGTTTTTTCACTTACA
TTTGTGGGTTTATACAACAAAAGCTAGCTCTTGGAGGTTCCGTGGCTATAAAGATAACAGAACATTCTTG
GAATGCTGATCTTTATAAGCTCATGGGACACTTCGCATGGTGGACAGCCTTTGTTACTAATGTGAATGCG
TCATCATCTGAAGCATTTTTAATTGGATGTAATTATCTTGGCAAACCACGCGAACAAATAGATGGTTATG
TCATGCATGCAAATTACATATTTTGGAGGAATACAAATCCAATTCAGTTGTCTTCCTATTCTTTATTTGA
CATGAGTAAATTTCCCCTTAAATTAAGGGGTACTGCTGTTATGTCTTTAAAAGAAGGTCAAATCAATGAT
ATGATTTTATCTCTTCTTAGTAAAGGTAGACTTATAATTAGAGAAAACAACAGAGTTGTTATTTCTAGTG
ATGTTCTTGTTAACCTCGTGCCGAGAGGTTCTCACCATCATCACCATCATTAAACAGGCCCCTTTTCCTT
TGTCGATATCATGTAATTAGTTATGTCACGCTTACATTCACGCCCTCCTCCCACATCCGCTCTAACCGAA
AAGGAAGGAGTTAGACAACCTGAAGTCTAGGTCCCTATTTATTTTTTTTAATAGTTATGTTAGTATTAAG
AACGTTATTTATATTTCAAATTTTTCTTTTTTTTCTGTACAAAGCGGCCGCCGAACCACTAGTGCACTGC
AGTACACGGTTTCCTTGAAATTTTTTTGATTCGGTAATCTCCGAACAGAAGGAAGAACGAAGGAAGGAGC
ACAGACTTAGATTGGTATATATACGCATATGTAGTGTTGAAGAAACATGAAATTGCCCAGTATTCTTAAC
CCAACTGCACAGAACAAAAACGTGCAGGAAACGAAGATAAATCATGTCGAAAGCTACATATAAGGAACGT
GCTGCTACTCATCCTAGTCCTGTTGCTGCCAAGCTATTTAATATCATGCACGAAAAGCAAACAAACTTGT
GTGCTTCATTGGATGTTCGTACCACCAAGGAATTACTGGAGTTAGTTGAAGCATTAGGTCCCAAAATTTG
TTTACTAAAAACACATGTGGATATCTTGACTGATTTTTCCATGGAGGGCACAGTTAAGCCGCTAAAGGCA
TTATCCGCCAAGTACAATTTTTTACTCTTCGAGGACAGAAAATTTGCTGACATTGGTAATACAGTCAAAT
TGCAGTACTCTGCGGGTGTATACAGAATAGCAGAATGGGCAGACATTACGAATGCACACGGTGTGGTGGG
CCCAGGTATTGTTAGCGGTTTGAAGCAGGCGGCAGAAGAAGTAACAAAGGAACCTAGAGGCCTTTTGATG
TTAGCAGAATTGTCATGCAAGGGCTCCCTATCTACTGGAGAATATACTAAGGGTACTGTTGACATTGCGA
AGAGCGACAAAGATTTTGTTATCGGCTTTATTGCTCAAAGAGACATGGGTGGAAGAGATGAAGGTTACGA
TTGGTTGATTATGACACCCGGTGTGGGTTTAGATGACAAGGGAGATGCATTGGGTCAACAGTATAGAACC
GTGGATGATGTGGTTTCTACAGGATCTGACATTATTATTGTTGGAAGAGGACTATTTGCAAAGGGAAGGG
ATGCTAAGGTAGAGGGTGAACGTTACAGAAAAGCAGGCTGGGAAGCATATTTGAGAAGATGCGGCCAGCA
AAACTAAAAAACTGTATTATAAGTAAATGCATGTATACTAAACTCACAAATTAGAGCTTCAATTTAATTA
TATCAGTTATTACCCGAGTAACGAAGCATCTGTGCTTCATTTTGTAGAACAAAAATGCAACGCGAGAGCG
CTAATTTTTCAAACAAAGAATCTGAGCTGCATTTTTACAGAACAGAAATGCAACGCGAAAGCGCTATTTT
ACCAACGAAGAATCTGTGCTTCATTTTTGTAAAACAAAAATGCAACGCGAGAGCGCTAATTTTTCAAACA
AAGAATCTGAGCTGCATTTTTACAGAACAGAAATGCAACGCGAGAGCGCTATTTTACCAACAAAGAATCT
ATACTTCTTTTTTGTTCTACAAAAATGCATCCCGAGAGCGCTATTTTTCTAACAAAGCATCTTAGATTAC
TTTTTTTCTCCTTTGTGCGCTCTATAATGCAGTCTCTTGATAACTTTTTGCACTGTAGGTCCGTTAAGGT
TAGAAGAAGGCTACTTTGGTGTCTATTTTCTCTTCCATAAAAAAAGCCTGACTCCACTTCCCGCGTTTAC
TGATTACTAGCGAAGCTGCGGGTGCATTTTTTCAAGATAAAGGCATCCCCGATTATATTCTATACCGATG
TGGATTGCGCATACTTTGTGAACAGAAAGTGATAGCGTTGATGATTCTTCATTGGTCAGAAAATTATGAA
CGGTTTCTTCTATTTTGTCTCTATATACTACGTATAGGAAATGTTTACATTTTCGTATTGTTTTCGATTC
ACTCTATGAATAGTTCTTACTACAATTTTTTTGTCTAAAGAGTAATACTAGAGATAAACATAAAAAATGT
AGAGGTCGAGTTTAGATGCAAGTTCAAGGAGCGAAAGGTGGATGGGTAGGTTATATAGGGATATAGCACA
GAGATATATAGCAAAGAGATACTTTTGAGCAATGTTTGTGGAAGCGGTATTCGCAATATTTTAGTAGCTC
GTTACAGTCCGGTGCGTTTTTGGTTTTTTGAAAGTGCGTCATCAGAGCGCTTTTGGTTTTCAAAAGCGCT
CTGAAGTTCCTATACTTTCTAGCTAGAGAATAGGAACTTCCCGAGCGGCCGCGTGTTACAAGCTTGACTC
CAGCGTAACTGGACTGCAATCAACTCACTGGCTCACCTTCACGGGTGGGCCTTTCTTCGGTAGAAAATCA
AAGGATCTTCTTGAGATCCTTTTTTTCTGCGCGTAATCTGCTGCTTGCAAACAAAAAAACCACCGCTACC
AGCGGTGGTTTGTTTGCCGGATCAAGAGCTACCAACTCTTTTTCCGAGGTAACTGGCTTCAGCAGAGCGC
AGATACCAAATACTGTTCTTCTAGTGTAGCCGTAGTTAGGCCACCACTTCAAGAACTCTGTAGCACCGCC
TACATACCTCGCTCTGCTAATCCTGTTACCAGTGGCTGCTGCCAGTGGCGATAAGTCGTGTCTTACCGGG
TTGGACTCAAGACGATAGTTACCGGATAAGGCGCAGCGGTCGGGCTGAACGGGGGGTTCGTGCACACAGC
CCAGCTTGGAGCGAACGACCTACACCGAACTGAGATACCTACAGCGTGAGCTATGAGAAAGCGCCACGCT
TCCCGAAGGGAGAAAGGCGGACAGGTATCCGGTAAGCGGCAGGGTCGGAACAGGAGAGCGCACGAGGGAG
CTTCCAGGGGTAAACGCCTGGTATCTTTATAGTCCTGTCGGGTTTCGCCACCTCTGACTTGAGCATCGAT
TTTTGTGATGCTCGTCAGGGGGGCGGAGCCTATGGAAAAACGCCAGCAACGCAGAAAGGCCCACCCGAAG
GTGAGCCAGGTGATTACATTTGGGCCCTCATCAGAGGTTTTCACCGTCATCACCGAAACGCGCGAGGCAG
CTGCGGTAAAGCTCATCAGCGTGGTCGTGAAGCGATTCACAGATGTCTGCCTGTTCATCCGCGTCCAGCT
CGTTGAGTTTCTCCAGAAGCGTTAATGTCTGGCTTCTGATAAAGCGGGCCATGTTAAGGGCGGTTTTTTC
CTGTTTGGTCACTTACCAATGCTTAATCAGTGAGGCACCTATCTCAGCGATCTGTCTATTTCGTTCATCC
ATAGTTGCCTGACTCCCCGTCGTGTAGATAACTACGATGCGGGAGGGCTTACCATCTGGCCCCAGTGCTG
CAATGATACCGCGAGACCCACGCTCACCGGCTCCAGATTTATCAGCAATAAACCAGCCAGCCGGGAGGGC
CGAGCGCAGAAGTGATCCTGCAACTTTATCCGCCTCCATCCAGTCTATTAATTGTTGCCGGGAAGCTAGA
GTAAGTAGTTCGCCAGTTAATAGTTTGCGCAACGTTGTTGCCATTGCTACAGGCATCGTGGTGTCACGCT
CGTCGTTTGGTATGGCTTCATTCAGCTCCGGTTCCCAACGATCAAGGCGAGTTACATGATCCCCCATGTT
GTGCAAAAAAGCGGTTAGCTCCTTCGGTCCTCCGATCGTTGCCAGAAGTAAGTTGGCCGCAGTGTTATCA
CTCATGGTTATGGCAGCACTGCATAATTCTCTTACTGTCATGCCATCCGTGAGATGCTTTTCTGTGACTG
GTGAGTACTCAACCAAGTCATTCTGAGAATAGTGTATGCGGCGACCGAGTTGCTCTTGCCCGGCGTCAAT
ACGGGATAATACCGCGCCACATAGCAGAACTTTAAAAGTGCTCATCATTGGAAAACGTTCTTCGGGGCGT
AAACTCTCAAGGATCTTACCGCTGTTGAGATCCAGTTCGATGTAACCCACTCGTGCACCCAACTGATCTT
CAGCATCTTTTACTTTCACCAGCGTTTCTGGGTGAGCAAAAACAGGAAGGCAAAATGCCGCAAAAAAGGG
AATAAGGGCGACACGGAAATGTTGAATACTCATTTTAGCTTCCTTAGCTCCTGAAAATCTCGATAACTCA
AAAAATACGCCCGGTAGTGATCTTATTTCATTATGGTGAAAGTTGGAACCTCTTACGTGCCGATCAAGTC
AAAAGCCTCCGGTCGGAGGCTTTTGACTTTCTGCTATGGAGGTCAGGTATGATTTAAATGGTCAGTTAGA
GCGGCCGCTTGCTATATTGAAGTA
